Addgene plasmid #130802: pMSCVbsd-PPARD-E435A
Purpose: Vector encoding PPARD cDNA for retroviral transduction
Depositing lab: Till Adhikary. Depositing organization: Philipps-Universitaet Marburg. Publication: PPARbeta/delta recruits NCOR and regulates transcription reinitiation of ANGPTL4. Legrand N, Bretscher CL, Zielke S, Wilke B, Daude M, Fritz B, Diederich WE, Adhikary T. Nucleic Acids Res. 2019 Oct 10;47(18):9573-9591. doi: 10.1093/nar/gkz685. PubMed 31428774.
Backbone
  Vector backbone: pMSCVbsd
  Vector type: Retroviral
  Selectable markers: Blasticidin
Growth in bacteria
  Bacterial resistance: Ampicillin, 100 μg/mL
  Growth temperature: 37°C
  Growth strain: NEB Stable
  Copy number: High Copy
Gene/Insert
  Gene/Insert name: PPARD E435A
  Species: H. sapiens (human)
  Mutation: E435A
  Entrez Gene: PPARD (a.k.a. FAAR, NR1C2, NUC1, NUCI, NUCII, PPARB)
  Cloning method: Restriction Enzyme; 5′ cloning site BglII (destroyed during cloning); 3′ cloning site XhoI (not destroyed)
  Sequencing primers: 5′ pMSCVseqfw (CCCTTGAACCTCCTCGTTCGACC); 3′ pMSCVseqrv (GAGACGTGCTACTTCCATTTGTC)
Terms and licenses: Academic/Nonprofit Terms; Industry Terms: Not Available to Industry
Depositor comments: Generated by PCR mutagenesis. Please visit https://www.biorxiv.org/content/10.1101/525576v2 for BioRxiv preprint.
How to cite: pMSCVbsd-PPARD-E435A was a gift from Till Adhikary (Addgene plasmid # 130802 ; http://n2t.net/addgene:130802 ; RRID:Addgene_130802)
