[The description below was written by a language model from this plasmid's Addgene catalogue record and pLannotate feature annotations shown in this document.]
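Description:
pMSCVbsd-PPARD-E435A is a 7.3 kb gammaretroviral transfer vector built on the pMSCVbsd backbone, a murine stem cell virus design, for stable delivery of a mutant human PPARD cDNA into mammalian cells. In bacteria it is maintained through a high-copy ColE1/pUC-type origin and selected with ampicillin via the β-lactamase gene. The remaining bacterial annotations (partial lacI, lacZα, rop, bom and tetracycline-resistance segments, plus a lac promoter/operator) are non-functional remnants of earlier cloning vectors.

The viral portion begins with the 5' LTR of murine embryonic stem cell virus, followed by the Ψ packaging signal and a truncated, start-codon-deficient gag segment that extends the packaging region and improves encapsidation of the genomic RNA. The PPARD coding sequence sits directly downstream, cloned between a destroyed BglII site and an intact XhoI site. No separate promoter is annotated upstream of it, so it is presumably transcribed from the 5' LTR. PPARD (PPARβ/δ, NR1C2) is a ligand-activated nuclear receptor transcription factor. This version carries an E435A substitution introduced by PCR mutagenesis, and the record does not state the functional consequence of the change. Downstream, a mouse PGK promoter drives blasticidin S deaminase, allowing blasticidin selection of transduced cells. The 3' LTR is annotated in fragments matched to a ΔU3 Moloney LTR, which may simply reflect partial similarity in the automated annotation rather than a true self-inactivating design.

Because gag is truncated and only a fragment of env is present, viral proteins must be supplied in trans by a packaging cell line to produce particles. The associated work concerns PPARβ/δ, NCOR recruitment and transcriptional regulation of ANGPTL4, which suggests that the construct is used to express this point mutant for comparison with other receptor forms.
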