Features (pLannotate 1.2.2; 21 found; start..end, strand, type, name):
      1..517     +  LTR            5' LTR: 5' long terminal repeat from murine embryonic stem cell virus
    581..922     +  misc_feature   MESV Ψ: packaging signal of murine embryonic stem cell virus
    989..1405    +  CDS            gag (truncated): truncated Moloney murine leukemia virus (MMLV) gag gene lacking the start codon
   1482..2804    +  CDS            PPARD: PPARD_HUMAN - Also known as NR1C2, PPARB. Experimental evidence at protein level: Swiss-Prot protein existence level 1. Ligand-activated transcription factor. Receptor that binds peroxisome proliferators such as hypolipidemic drugs and fatty acids. Has a preference for poly-unsaturated fatty acids, such as gamma- linoleic acid and eicosapentanoic acid. Once activated by a ligand, the receptor binds to promoter elements of target genes. Regulates the peroxisomal beta-oxidation pathway of fatty acids. Functions as transcription activator for the acyl-CoA oxidase gene. Decreases expression of NPC
   2955..3301    +  promoter       PGK promoter (fragment): mouse phosphoglycerate kinase 1 promoter
   3294..3419    +  promoter       PGK promoter (fragment): mouse phosphoglycerate kinase 1 promoter
   3440..3838    +  CDS            BSD: blasticidin S deaminase; Aspergillus terreus BSD; confers resistance to blasticidin
   3883..3917    +  LTR            3' LTR (ΔU3) (fragment): self-inactivating 3' long terminal repeat (LTR) from Moloney murine leukemia virus
   3914..4208    +  LTR            3' LTR (ΔU3) (fragment): self-inactivating 3' long terminal repeat (LTR) from Moloney murine leukemia virus
   4370..4386    -  protein_bind   lac operator: The lac repressor binds to the lac operator to inhibit transcription in E. coli. This inhibition can be relieved by adding lactose or isopropyl-β-D-thiogalactopyranoside (IPTG). lac repressor encoded by lacI
   4394..4424    -  promoter       lac promoter: promoter for the E. coli lac operon
   4439..4460    -  protein_bind   CAP binding site: CAP binding activates transcription in the presence of cAMP. E. coli catabolite activator protein
   4473..4565    -  CDS            lacI (fragment): lac repressor; lacI; The lac repressor binds to the lac operator to inhibit transcription in E. coli. This inhibition can be relieved by adding lactose or isopropyl-β-D-thiogalactopyranoside (IPTG).
   4748..5336    -  rep_origin     ori: high-copy-number ColE1/pMB1/pBR322/pUC origin of replication
   5507..6367    -  CDS            AmpR: β-lactamase; bla; confers resistance to ampicillin, carbenicillin, and related antibiotics
   6368..6472    -  promoter       AmpR promoter: bla
   6567..6602    +  CDS            rop (fragment): Rop protein, which maintains plasmids at low copy number; rop
   6704..6803    +  misc_feature   bom (fragment): basis of mobility region from pBR322
   6809..6958    -  CDS            lacZα (fragment): LacZα fragment of β-galactosidase; lacZ fragment
   6958..7159    -  CDS            TcR (fragment): tetracycline efflux protein; tet; confers resistance to tetracycline
   7160..7258    +  CDS            env (fragment): murine leukemia virus gPr80 envelope polyprotein precursor; env; proteolytically cleaved into gp70SU and p15TM subunits
>Addgene plasmid #130802 | pMSCVbsd-PPARD-E435A | addgene full sequence | sequence record 255070 | Addgene NGS Result
AATGAAAGACCCCACCTGTAGGTTTGGCAAGCTAGCTTAAGTAACGCCATTTTGCAAGGCATGGAAAATA
CATAACTGAGAATAGAGAAGTTCAGATCAAGGTTAGGAACAGAGAGACAGCAGAATATGGGCCAAACAGG
ATATCTGTGGTAAGCAGTTCCTGCCCCGGCTCAGGGCCAAGAACAGATGGTCCCCAGATGCGGTCCCGCC
CTCAGCAGTTTCTAGAGAACCATCAGATGTTTCCAGGGTGCCCCAAGGACCTGAAATGACCCTGTGCCTT
ATTTGAACTAACCAATCAGTTCGCTTCTCGCTTCTGTTCGCGCGCTTCTGCTCCCCGAGCTCAATAAAAG
AGCCCACAACCCCTCACTCGGCGCGCCAGTCCTCCGATAGACTGCGTCGCCCGGGTACCCGTATTCCCAA
TAAAGCCTCTTGCTGTTTGCATCCGAATCGTGGACTCGCTGATCCTTGGGAGGGTCTCCTCAGATTGATT
GACTGCCCACCTCGGGGGTCTTTCATTTGGAGGTTCCACCGAGATTTGGAGACCCCTGCCCAGGGACCAC
CGACCCCCCCGCCGGGAGGTAAGCTGGCCAGCGGTCGTTTCGTGTCTGTCTCTGTCTTTGTGCGTGTTTG
TGCCGGCATCTAATGTTTGCGCCTGCGTCTGTACTAGTTAGCTAACTAGCTCTGTATCTGGCGGACCCGT
GGTGGAACTGACGAGTTCTGAACACCCGGCCGCAACCCTGGGAGACGTCCCAGGGACTTTGGGGGCCGTT
TTTGTGGCCCGACCTGAGGAAGGGAGTCGATGTGGAATCCGACCCCGTCAGGATATGTGGTTCTGGTAGG
AGACGAGAACCTAAAACAGTTCCCGCCTCCGTCTGAATTTTTGCTTTCGGTTTGGAACCGAAGCCGCGCG
TCTTGTCTGCTGCAGCGCTGCAGCATCGTTCTGTGTTGTCTCTGTCTGACTGTGTTTCTGTATTTGTCTG
AAAATTAGGGCCAGACTGTTACCACTCCCTTAAGTTTGACCTTAGGTCACTGGAAAGATGTCGAGCGGAT
CGCTCACAACCAGTCGGTAGATGTCAAGAAGAGACGTTGGGTTACCTTCTGCTCTGCAGAATGGCCAACC
TTTAACGTCGGATGGCCGCGAGACGGCACCTTTAACCGAGACCTCATCACCCAGGTTAAGATCAAGGTCT
TTTCACCTGGCCCGCATGGACACCCAGACCAGGTCCCCTACATCGTGACCTGGGAAGCCTTGGCTTTTGA
CCCCCCTCCCTGGGTCAAGCCCTTTGTACACCCTAAGCCTCCGCCTCCTCTTCCTCCATCCGCCCCGTCT
CTCCCCCTTGAACCTCCTCGTTCGACCCCGCCTCGATCCTCCCTTTATCCAGCCCTCACTCCTTCTCTAG
GCGCCGGAATTAGATCCACTAGTAACGGCCGCCAGTGTGCTGGAATTCGCCCTTAGGTGTGGCGCCGAGG
GGAGATCAGCCATGGAGCAGCCACAGGAGGAAGCCCCTGAGGTCCGGGAAGAGGAGGAGAAAGAGGAAGT
GGCAGAGGCAGAAGGAGCCCCAGAGCTCAATGGGGGACCACAGCATGCACTTCCTTCCAGCAGCTACACA
GACCTCTCCCGGAGCTCCTCGCCACCCTCACTGCTGGACCAACTGCAGATGGGCTGTGACGGGGCCTCAT
GCGGCAGCCTCAACATGGAGTGCCGGGTGTGCGGGGACAAGGCATCGGGCTTCCACTACGGTGTTCATGC
ATGTGAGGGGTGCAAGGGCTTCTTCCGTCGTACGATCCGCATGAAGCTGGAGTACGAGAAGTGTGAGCGC
AGCTGCAAGATTCAGAAGAAGAACCGCAACAAGTGCCAGTACTGCCGCTTCCAGAAGTGCCTGGCACTGG
GCATGTCACACAACGCTATCCGTTTTGGTCGGATGCCGGAGGCTGAGAAGAGGAAGCTGGTGGCAGGGCT
GACTGCAAACGAGGGGAGCCAGTACAACCCACAGGTGGCCGACCTGAAGGCCTTCTCCAAGCACATCTAC
AATGCCTACCTGAAAAACTTCAACATGACCAAAAAGAAGGCCCGCAGCATCCTCACCGGCAAAGCCAGCC
ACACGGCGCCCTTTGTGATCCACGACATCGAGACATTGTGGCAGGCAGAGAAGGGGCTGGTGTGGAAGCA
GTTGGTGAATGGCCTGCCTCCCTACAAGGAGATCAGCGTGCACGTCTTCTACCGCTGCCAGTGCACCACA
GTGGAGACCGTGCGGGAGCTCACTGAGTTCGCCAAGAGCATCCCCAGCTTCAGCAGCCTCTTCCTCAACG
ACCAGGTTACCCTTCTCAAGTATGGCGTGCACGAGGCCATCTTCGCCATGCTGGCCTCTATCGTCAACAA
GGACGGGCTGCTGGTAGCCAACGGCAGTGGCTTTGTCACCCGTGAGTTCCTGCGCAGCCTCCGCAAACCC
TTCAGTGATATCATTGAGCCTAAGTTTGAATTTGCTGTCAAGTTCAACGCCCTGGAACTTGATGACAGTG
ACCTGGCCCTATTCATTGCGGCCATCATTCTGTGTGGAGACCGGCCAGGCCTCATGAACGTTCCACGGGT
GGAGGCTATCCAGGACACCATCCTGCGTGCCCTCGAATTCCACCTGCAGGCCAACCACCCTGATGCCCAG
TACCTCTTCCCCAAGCTGCTGCAGAAGATGGCTGACCTGCGGCAACTGGTCACCGAGCACGCCCAGATGA
TGCAGCGGATCAAGAAGACCGAAACCGAGACCTCGCTGCACCCTCTGCTCCAGGCGATCTACAAGGACAT
GTACTAACGGCGGCACCCAGGCCTCCCTGCAGACTCCAATGGGGCCAGCACTGGAGGGGCCCACCCACAT
GACTTTTCCATTGACCAGCTCTCAAGGGCGAATTCTGCAGATATCCATCACACTGGCGGCCGCTCGAGGT
TAACGAATTCTACCGGGTAGGGGAGGCGCTTTTCCCAAGGCAGTCTGGAGCATGCGCTTTAGCAGCCCCG
CTGGGCACTTGGCGCTACACAAGTGGCCTCTGGCCTCGCACACATTCCACATCCACCGGTAGGCGCCAAC
CGGCTCCGTTCTTTGGTGGCCCCTTCGCGCCACCTTCTACTCCTCCCCTAGTCAGGAAGTTCCCCCCCGC
CCCGCAGCTCGCGTCGTGCAGGACGTGACAAATGGAAGTAGCACGTCTCACTAGTCTCGTGCAGATGGAC
AGCACCGCTGAGCAATGGAAGCGGGTAGGCCTTTGGGGCAGCGGCCAATAGCAGCTTTGCTCCTTCGCTT
TCTGGGCTCAGGGGCGGGCTCAGGGGCGGGGCGGGCGCCCGAAGGTCCTCCGGAGGCCCGGCATTCTGCA
CGCTTCAAAAGCGCACGTCTGCCGCGCTGTTCTCCTCTTCCTCATCTCCGGGCCTTTCGACCTGCAGCCC
AAGCTTACCATGGCCAAGCCTTTGTCTCAAGAAGAATCCACCCTCATTGAAAGAGCAACGGCTACAATCA
ACAGCATCCCCATCTCTGAAGACTACAGCGTCGCCAGCGCAGCTCTCTCTAGCGACGGCCGCATCTTCAC
TGGTGTCAATGTATATCATTTTACTGGGGGACCTTGTGCAGAACTCGTGGTGCTGGGCACTGCTGCTGCT
GCGGCAGCTGGCAACCTGACTTGTATCGTCGCGATCGGAAATGAGAACAGGGGCATCTTGAGCCCCTGCG
GACGGTGCCGACAGGTGCTTCTCGATCTGCATCCTGGGATCAAAGCCATAGTGAAGGACAGTGATGGACA
GCCGACGGCAGTTGGGATTCGTGAATTGCTGCCCTCTGGTTATGTGTGGGAGGGCTAATCGATAAAATAA
AAGATTTTATTTAGTCTCCAGAAAAAGGGGGGAATGAAAGACCCCACCTGTAGGTTTGGCAAGCTAGAGA
ACCATCAGATGTTTCCAGGGTGCCCCAAGGACCTGAAATGACCCTGTGCCTTATTTGAACTAACCAATCA
GTTCGCTTCTCGCTTCTGTTCGCGCGCTTCTGCTCCCCGAGCTCAATAAAAGAGCCCACAACCCCTCACT
CGGCGCGCCAGTCCTCCGATAGACTGCGTCGCCCGGGTACCCGTGTATCCAATAAACCCTCTTGCAGTTG
CATCCGACTTGTGGTCTCGCTGTTCCTTGGGAGGGTCTCCTCTGAGTGATTGACTACCCGTCAGCGGGGG
TCTTTCATGGGTAACAGTTTCTTGAAGTTGGAGAACAACATTCTGAGGGTAGGAGTCGAATATTAAGTAA
TCCTGACTCAATTAGCCACTGTTTTGAATCCACATACTCCAATACTCCTGAAATAGTTCATTATGGACAG
CGCAGAAAGAGCTGGGGAGAATTGTGAAATTGTTATCCGCTCACAATTCCACACAACATACGAGCCGGAA
GCATAAAGTGTAAAGCCTGGGGTGCCTAATGAGTGAGCTAACTCACATTAATTGCGTTGCGCTCACTGCC
CGCTTTCCAGTCGGGAAACCTGTCGTGCCAGCTGCATTAATGAATCGGCCAACGCGCGGGGAGAGGCGGT
TTGCGTATTGGGCGCTCTTCCGCTTCCTCGCTCACTGACTCGCTGCGCTCGGTCGTTCGGCTGCGGCGAG
CGGTATCAGCTCACTCAAAGGCGGTAATACGGTTATCCACAGAATCAGGGGATAACGCAGGAAAGAACAT
GTGAGCAAAAGGCCAGCAAAAGGCCAGGAACCGTAAAAAGGCCGCGTTGCTGGCGTTTTTCCATAGGCTC
CGCCCCCCTGACGAGCATCACAAAAATCGACGCTCAAGTCAGAGGTGGCGAAACCCGACAGGACTATAAA
GATACCAGGCGTTTCCCCCTGGAAGCTCCCTCGTGCGCTCTCCTGTTCCGACCCTGCCGCTTACCGGATA
CCTGTCCGCCTTTCTCCCTTCGGGAAGCGTGGCGCTTTCTCATAGCTCACGCTGTAGGTATCTCAGTTCG
GTGTAGGTCGTTCGCTCCAAGCTGGGCTGTGTGCACGAACCCCCCGTTCAGCCCGACCGCTGCGCCTTAT
CCGGTAACTATCGTCTTGAGTCCAACCCGGTAAGACACGACTTATCGCCACTGGCAGCAGCCACTGGTAA
CAGGATTAGCAGAGCGAGGTATGTAGGCGGTGCTACAGAGTTCTTGAAGTGGTGGCCTAACTACGGCTAC
ACTAGAAGAACAGTATTTGGTATCTGCGCTCTGCTGAAGCCAGTTACCTTCGGAAAAAGAGTTGGTAGCT
CTTGATCCGGCAAACAAACCACCGCTGGTAGCGGTGGTTTTTTTGTTTGCAAGCAGCAGATTACGCGCAG
AAAAAAAGGATCTCAAGAAGATCCTTTGATCTTTTCTACGGGGTCTGACGCTCAGTGGAACGAAAACTCA
CGTTAAGGGATTTTGGTCATGAGATTATCAAAAAGGATCTTCACCTAGATCCTTTTAAATTAAAAATGAA
GTTTTAAATCAATCTAAAGTATATATGAGTAAACTTGGTCTGACAGTTACCAATGCTTAATCAGTGAGGC
ACCTATCTCAGCGATCTGTCTATTTCGTTCATCCATAGTTGCCTGACTCCCCGTCGTGTAGATAACTACG
ATACGGGAGGGCTTACCATCTGGCCCCAGTGCTGCAATGATACCGCGAGACCCACGCTCACCGGCTCCAG
ATTTATCAGCAATAAACCAGCCAGCCGGAAGGGCCGAGCGCAGAAGTGGTCCTGCAACTTTATCCGCCTC
CATCCAGTCTATTAATTGTTGCCGGGAAGCTAGAGTAAGTAGTTCGCCAGTTAATAGTTTGCGCAACGTT
GTTGCCATTGCTACAGGCATCGTGGTGTCACGCTCGTCGTTTGGTATGGCTTCATTCAGCTCCGGTTCCC
AACGATCAAGGCGAGTTACATGATCCCCCATGTTGTGCAAAAAAGCGGTTAGCTCCTTCGGTCCTCCGAT
CGTTGTCAGAAGTAAGTTGGCCGCAGTGTTATCACTCATGGTTATGGCAGCACTGCATAATTCTCTTACT
GTCATGCCATCCGTAAGATGCTTTTCTGTGACTGGTGAGTACTCAACCAAGTCATTCTGAGAATAGTGTA
TGCGGCGACCGAGTTGCTCTTGCCCGGCGTCAATACGGGATAATACCGCGCCACATAGCAGAACTTTAAA
AGTGCTCATCATTGGAAAACGTTCTTCGGGGCGAAAACTCTCAAGGATCTTACCGCTGTTGAGATCCAGT
TCGATGTAACCCACTCGTGCACCCAACTGATCTTCAGCATCTTTTACTTTCACCAGCGTTTCTGGGTGAG
CAAAAACAGGAAGGCAAAATGCCGCAAAAAAGGGAATAAGGGCGACACGGAAATGTTGAATACTCATACT
CTTCCTTTTTCAATATTATTGAAGCATTTATCAGGGTTATTGTCTCATGAGCGGATACATATTTGAATGT
ATTTAGAAAAATAAACAAATAGGGGTTCCGCGCACATTTCCCCGAAAAGTGCCACCTGACGTCTAAGAAA
CCATTATTATCATGACATTAACCTATAAAAATAGGCGTATCACGAGGCCCTTTCGTCTCGCGCGTTTCGG
TGATGACGGTGAAAACCTCTGACACATGCAGCTCCCGGAGACGGTCACAGCTTGTCTGTAAGCGGATGCC
GGGAGCAGACAAGCCCGTCAGGGCGCGTCAGCGGGTGTTGGCGGGTGTCGGGGCTGGCTTAACTATGCGG
CATCAGAGCAGATTGTACTGAGAGTGCACCATATGCGGTGTGAAATACCGCACAGATGCGTAAGGAGAAA
ATACCGCATCAGGCGCCATTCGCCATTCAGGCTGCGCAACTGTTGGGAAGGGCGATCGGTGCGGGCCTCT
TCGCTATTACGCCAGCTGGCGAAAGGGGGATGTGCTGCAAGGCGATTAAGTTGGGTAACGCCAGGGTTTT
CCCAGTCACGACGTTGTAAAACGACGGCGCAAGGAATGGTGCATGCAAGGAGATGGCGCCCAACAGTCCC
CCGGCCACGGGGCCTGCCACCATACCCACGCCGAAACAAGCGCTCATGAGCCCGAAGTGGCGAGCCCGAT
CTTCCCCATCGGTGATGTCGGCGATATAGGCGCCAGCAACCGCACCTGTGGCGCCGGTGATGCCGGCCAC
GATGCGTCCGGCGTAGAGGCGATTAGTCCAATTTGTTAAAGACAGGATATCAGTGGTCCAGGCTCTAGTT
TTGACTCAACAATATCACCAGCTGAAGCCTATAGAGTACGAGCCATAGATAAAATAAAAGATTTTATTTA
GTCTCCAGAAAAAGGGGGG
