>Addgene plasmid #130802 | pMSCVbsd-PPARD-E435A | depositor partial sequence | sequence record 250313 | PPARD E435A
ATGGAGCAGCCACAGGAGGAAGCCCCTGAGGTCCGGGAAGAGGAGGAGAAAGAGGAAGTGGCAGAGGCAG
AAGGAGCCCCAGAGCTCAATGGGGGACCACAGCATGCACTTCCTTCCAGCAGCTACACAGACCTCTCCCG
GAGCTCCTCGCCACCCTCACTGCTGGACCAACTGCAGATGGGCTGTGACGGGGCCTCATGCGGCAGCCTC
AACATGGAGTGCCGGGTGTGCGGGGACAAGGCATCGGGCTTCCACTACGGTGTTCATGCATGTGAGGGGT
GCAAGGGCTTCTTCCGTCGTACGATCCGCATGAAGCTGGAGTACGAGAAGTGTGAGCGCAGCTGCAAGAT
TCAGAAGAAGAACCGCAACAAGTGCCAGTACTGCCGCTTCCAGAAGTGCCTGGCACTGGGCATGTCACAC
AACGCTATCCGTTTTGGTCGGATGCCGGAGGCTGAGAAGAGGAAGCTGGTGGCAGGGCTGACTGCAAACG
AGGGGAGCCAGTACAACCCACAGGTGGCCGACCTGAAGGCCTTCTCCAAGCACATCTACAATGCCTACCT
GAAAAACTTCAACATGACCAAAAAGAAGGCCCGCAGCATCCTCACCGGCAAAGCCAGCCACACGGCGCCC
TTTGTGATCCACGACATCGAGACATTGTGGCAGGCAGAGAAGGGGCTGGTGTGGAAGCAGTTGGTGAATG
GCCTGCCTCCCTACAAGGAGATCAGCGTGCACGTCTTCTACCGCTGCCAGTGCACCACAGTGGAGACCGT
GCGGGAGCTCACTGAGTTCGCCAAGAGCATCCCCAGCTTCAGCAGCCTCTTCCTCAACGACCAGGTTACC
CTTCTCAAGTATGGCGTGCACGAGGCCATCTTCGCCATGCTGGCCTCTATCGTCAACAAGGACGGGCTGC
TGGTAGCCAACGGCAGTGGCTTTGTCACCCGTGAGTTCCTGCGCAGCCTCCGCAAACCCTTCAGTGATAT
CATTGAGCCTAAGTTTGAATTTGCTGTCAAGTTCAACGCCCTGGAACTTGATGACAGTGACCTGGCCCTA
TTCATTGCGGCCATCATTCTGTGTGGAGACCGGCCAGGCCTCATGAACGTTCCACGGGTGGAGGCTATCC
AGGACACCATCCTGCGTGCCCTCGAATTCCACCTGCAGGCCAACCACCCTGATGCCCAGTACCTCTTCCC
CAAGCTGCTGCAGAAGATGGCTGACCTGCGGCAACTGGTCACCGAGCACGCCCAGATGATGCAGCGGATC
AAGAAGACCGAAACCGAGACCTCGCTGCACCCTCTGCTCCAGGCGATCTACAAGGACATGTACTAA
